Addgene plasmid #244280: pAAVLINK-EF1alpha-HA-5'-SHANK2
Purpose: 5' AAVLINK plasmid for SHANK2 expression
Depositing lab: Zhonghua Lu. Depositing organization: Shenzhen Institute of Advanced Technology (SIAT), Chinese Academy of Sciences. Publication: AAVLINK: A potent DNA-recombination method for large cargo delivery in gene therapy. Lin J, Lin Y, Liu N, Cao W, Zhang J, Wen S, Zhang Y, Liao W, Hong Z, Lin Y, Liu Q, Liu H, Li Q, Chen B, Li M, Luo Z, Yang L, Yang Y, Zheng SH, Wang Y, Chu H, Hu Y, Qin Y, Luo BX, Tian S, Chen Y, Yan T, Yang L, Wang H, Liu T, Jiang Y, Lu Z. Cell. 2026 Feb 5;189(3):969-986.e17. doi: 10.1016/j.cell.2025.12.039. Epub 2026 Jan 27. PubMed 41605211.
Backbone
  Vector backbone: pAAV-MCS2
  Backbone manufacturer: Steve Jackson (Addgene # 46954)
  Vector type: AAV
Growth in bacteria
  Bacterial resistance: Ampicillin, 100 μg/mL
  Growth temperature: 37°C
  Growth strain: NEB Stable
  Copy number: High Copy
Gene/Insert
  Gene/Insert name: SHANK2
  Species: H. sapiens (human)
  Entrez Gene: SHANK2 (a.k.a. AUTS17, CORTBP1, CTTNBP1, ProSAP1, SHANK, SPANK-3)
  Promoter: EF1alpha
  Tag / fusion protein: HA (N terminal on insert)
  Cloning method: Restriction Enzyme; 5′ cloning site unknown (unknown if destroyed)
Terms and licenses: Academic/Nonprofit Terms; Industry Terms: Not Available to Industry
Depositor comments: See publication for corresponding AAV Link vectors.
How to cite: pAAVLINK-EF1alpha-HA-5'-SHANK2 was a gift from Zhonghua Lu (Addgene plasmid # 244280 ; http://n2t.net/addgene:244280 ; RRID:Addgene_244280)
