[The description below was written by a language model from this plasmid's Addgene catalogue record and pLannotate feature annotations shown in this document.]
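Description:
pAAVLINK-EF1alpha-HA-5'-SHANK2 is an AAV transfer plasmid built on the pAAV-MCS2 backbone. It serves as the upstream ("5'") half of a split-vector AAVLINK pair for expressing human SHANK2, a large postsynaptic scaffold protein. The 6,755-nt plasmid is propagated in bacteria through a high-copy ColE1/pUC-type origin and selected with ampicillin (AmpR under its own bla promoter). An f1 phage origin is also present. The payload lies between AAV2 inverted terminal repeats, which allow packaging into AAV particles. One ITR is annotated intact and the other only as short fragments, which may simply reflect the difficulty of sequencing or annotating these repeats.

Within the ITRs, an EF-1α core promoter is followed by a truncated HTLV-1 5' LTR segment, a common composite arrangement for strong, broad expression in mammalian cells. This drives an open reading frame of about 3 kb. The annotation tool labels it as a fragment of mouse Shank3, but this is most likely a homology match, since the catalogue entry names the insert as human SHANK2 with an N-terminal HA tag. The tag itself is not separately annotated.

The coding segment is followed by a fragment of a chimeric intron and a partial lox2272 site, and no polyadenylation signal is annotated. This layout fits a design in which the 5' portion of the gene ends in a splice-donor half-intron. Cre-mediated recombination at the lox site would then join it to a companion 3' vector in co-transduced cells, and the junction would be removed by splicing to reconstitute the full-length transcript. The record does not describe the partner vectors and refers to the associated publication for them. The stated application is delivery of cargo too large for a single AAV, in a gene therapy context.
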