Features (pLannotate 1.2.2; 16 found; start..end, strand, type, name):
     12..39      +  repeat_region  AAV2 ITR (fragment): inverted terminal repeat of adeno-associated virus serotype 2 inverted
     68..95      +  repeat_region  AAV2 ITR (fragment): inverted terminal repeat of adeno-associated virus serotype 2 inverted
    145..161     -  misc_feature   MCS (fragment): pUC18/19 multiple cloning site
    187..398     +  promoter       EF-1α core promoter: core promoter for human elongation factor EF-1α
    411..679     +  LTR            5' LTR (truncated): truncated 5' long terminal repeat (LTR) from human T-cell leukemia virus (HTLV) type 1
    920..3883    +  CDS            Shank3 (fragment): SHAN3_MOUSE - Also known as Kiaa1650, Prosap2. Experimental evidence at protein level: Swiss-Prot protein existence level 1. Major scaffold postsynaptic density protein which interacts with multiple proteins and complexes to orchestrate the dendritic spine and synapse formation, maturation and maintenance. Interconnects receptors of the postsynaptic membrane including NMDA-type and metabotropic glutamate receptors via complexes with GKAP/PSD-95 and HOMER, respectively, and the actin-based cytoskeleton. Plays a role in the structural and functional organization of the dendritic spine and synapt
   3896..3936    +  intron         chimeric intron (fragment): chimera between introns from human β-globin and immunoglobulin heavy chain genes
   3945..3973    +  protein_bind   lox2272 (fragment): Cre-mediated recombination occurs in the 8-bp core sequence (GGATACTT). lox2272 sites are compatible with each other, but incompatible with loxP or loxN sites (Lee and Saito, 1988). Cre recombinase
   4018..4158    +  repeat_region  AAV2 ITR: inverted terminal repeat of adeno-associated virus serotype 2 inverted
   4163..4214    -  misc_feature   bom (fragment): basis of mobility region from pBR322
   4233..4688    +  rep_origin     f1 ori (sequence partly withheld): f1 bacteriophage origin of replication; arrow indicates direction of (+) strand synthesis
   4689..4738    -  misc_feature   bom (fragment): basis of mobility region from pBR322
   4840..4875    -  CDS            rop (fragment): Rop protein, which maintains plasmids at low copy number; rop
   4970..5074    +  promoter       AmpR promoter: bla
   5075..5935    +  CDS            AmpR: β-lactamase; bla; confers resistance to ampicillin, carbenicillin, and related antibiotics
   6106..6694    +  rep_origin     ori: high-copy-number ColE1/pMB1/pBR322/pUC origin of replication
>Addgene plasmid #244280 | pAAVLINK-EF1alpha-HA-5'-SHANK2 | addgene full sequence | sequence record 491430 | Addgene NGS Result
CCTGCAGGCAGCTGCGCGCTCGCTCGCTCACTGAGGCCGCCCGGGCGTCGGGCGACCTTTGGTCGCCCGG
CCTCAGTGAGCGAGCGAGCGCGCAGAGAGGGAGTGGCCAACTCCATCACTAGGGGTTCCTGCGGCCGCAC
GCGTGTCGACTCTAGAGGATCTGCGATCGCTCCGGTGCCCGTCAGTGGGCAGAGCGCACATCGCCCACAG
TCCCCGAGAAGTTGGGGGGAGGGGTCGGCAATTGAACGGGTGCCTAGAGAAGGTGGCGCGGGGTAAACTG
GGAAAGTGATGTCGTGTACTGGCTCCGCCTTTTTCCCGAGGGTGGGGGAGAACCGTATATAAGTGCAGTA
GTCGCCGTGAACGTTCTTTTTCGCAACGGGTTTGCCGCCAGAACACAGCTGAAGCTTCGAGGGGCTCGCA
TCTCTCCTTCACGCGCCCGCCGCCCTACCTGAGGCCGCCATCCACGCCGGTTGAGTCGCGTTCTGCCGCC
TCCCGCCTGTGGTGCCTCCTGAACTGCGTCCGCCGTCTAGGTAAGTTTAAAGCTCAGGTCGAGACCGGGC
CTTTGTCCGGCGCTCCCTTGGAGCCTACCTAGACTCAGCCGGCTCTCCACGCTTTGCCTGACCCTGCTTG
CTCAACTCTACGTCTTTGTTTCGTTTTCTGTTCTGCGCCGTTACAGATCCAAGCTGTGACCGGCGCCTAC
CGTACGGCCACCATGTACCCTTATGACGTACCTGACTATGCTGGATCTATGCCGCGCAGCCCAACATCCA
GCGAGGACGAGATGGCCCAGAGCTTCTCCGACTACTCCGTGGGGTCGGAGTCAGACAGCTCCAAAGAAGA
GACCATCTATGACACGATCCGGGCCACTGCGGAGAAGCCGGGCGGTGCCAGGACGGAGGAGAGCCAGGGC
AACACGCTGGTGATCCGCGTGGTCATCCATGACCTGCAGCAGACGAAATGCATTCGATTTAACCCGGATG
CCACAGTGTGGGTTGCAAAGCAGCGGATCCTGTGTACATTAACCCAGAGTTTGAAAGATGTCCTGAACTA
CGGCCTGTTCCAGCCGGCCAGCAATGGGCGTGACGGCAAGTTCCTGGATGAGGAGCGGCTCCTGCGCGAG
TACCCACAGCCCGTGGGTGAGGGCGTTCCTTCCCTGGAGTTTCGATACAAGAAGCGGGTGTATAAACAAG
CCAGTCTCGATGAGAAACAGTTGGCCAAGCTCCACACGAAGACCAATCTGAAGAAATGCATGGATCACAT
TCAGCATCGCTTGGTGGAGAAGATCACCAAGATGCTGGACCGAGGCCTGGATCCCAATTTCCACGACCCG
GAGACCGGAGAGACCCCCCTGACCTTAGCCGCTCAGCTGGACGACTCTGTGGAGGTCATCAAAGCTCTCA
AAAATGGTGGAGCTCACCTGGACTTCCGTGCCAAAGATGGGATGACCGCCCTACACAAAGCTGCCCGAGC
GAGGAACCAAGTTGCCCTGAAGACCCTTTTAGAGCTTGGTGCATCCCCAGATTATAAAGACAGTTACGGC
CTCACCCCGCTGTATCACACAGCCATCGTCGGAGGTGATCCCTACTGCTGCGAGCTTCTCCTGCACGAAC
ACGCCACTGTGTGCTGCAAAGATGAGAACGGCTGGCACGAGATCCACCAGGCCTGCAGGTACGGGCACGT
GCAGCACCTGGAGCACCTGCTGTTCTACGGGGCAGACATGAGTGCCCAGAATGCCTCGGGGAACACGGCC
TTGCACATCTGCGCCCTCTACAACCAGGACAGCTGTGCAAGAGTGCTTCTGTTTCGAGGCGGAAATAAGG
AGTTAAAAAACTACAACAGCCAGACTCCATTTCAGGTGGCCATAATAGCAGGCAACTTTGAGCTGGCAGA
ATACATCAAGAACCACAAGGAAACAGACATTGTGCCCTTCCGAGAGGCCCCGGCGTACTCCAACCGCCGG
CGGCGGCCCCCCAACACGCTGGCCGCCCCCCGGGTCCTGCTGCGCTCCAACAGTGACAACAACCTCAATG
CCAGCGCTCCCGACTGGGCCGTCTGCTCCACGGCCACCTCGCACCGCAGCCTGTCACCCCAGCTGCTGCA
GCAGATGCCCAGCAAGCCCGAGGGGGCCGCGAAGACCATTGGGAGCTACGTGCCCGGGCCCCGCAGCCGG
TCCCCATCGCTCAACAGGCTGGGCGGCGCAGGCGAGGACGGCAAGAGGCCGCAGCCTCTCTGGCATGTCG
GGTCGCCTTTTGCTCTTGGTGCCAACAAGGACTCACTCTCGGCCTTCGAGTACCCGGGGCCCAAGCGGAA
GCTCTACAGTGCCGTGCCCGGGAGGCTCTTCGTCGCTGTCAAGCCATACCAACCCCAAGTGGACGGCGAG
ATCCCCCTTCACCGCGGTGACAGGGTCAAAGTTCTGAGCATCGGTGAAGGGGGCTTCTGGGAAGGCAGCG
CCCGCGGCCACATCGGATGGTTTCCGGCGGAGTGCGTGGAGGAGGTCCAGTGTAAGCCCAGGGACAGCCA
GGCAGAAACGCGCGCTGACCGCAGCAAGAAGCTTTTCAGGCACTACACCGTGGGCTCCTATGACAGCTTC
GACACTTCCAGTGACTGCATTATTGAGGAGAAGACGGTGGTCCTGCAGAAAAAAGACAATGAGGGCTTTG
GATTCGTGCTTCGAGGGGCCAAAGCTGACACACCCATTGAAGAATTCACACCAACACCGGCTTTCCCAGC
CCTACAGTACCTGGAGTCCGTGGATGAAGGTGGGGTGGCGTGGCAAGCCGGACTAAGGACCGGGGACTTC
TTGATTGAGGTTAACAATGAGAATGTTGTCAAAGTCGGCCACAGGCAGGTGGTGAACATGATCCGGCAGG
GAGGGAATCACCTGGTCCTTAAGGTGGTCACGGTGACCAGGAATCTGGACCCCGACGACACCGCCAGGAA
GAAAGCTCCCCCGCCTCCAAAGCGGGCACCGACCACAGCCCTCACCCTGCGCTCCAAGTCCATGACCTCG
GAGCTGGAGGAGCTCGTGGATAAAGCCTCGGTCCGGAAGAAGAAGGATAAACCCGAGGAGATAGTCCCGG
CCTCCAAGCCCTCCCGCGCTGCTGAGAACATGGCTGTGGAACCGAGGGTGGCGACCATCAAGCAGCGGCC
CAGCAGCCGGTGCTTCCCGGCGGGCTCAGACATGAACTCTGTGTACGAACGCCAAGGAATCGCCGTGATG
ACGCCCACTGTTCCTGGGAGCCCAAAAGCCCCGTTTCTGGGCATCCCTCGAGGTACGATGCGAAGGCAGA
AATCAATAGACAGCAGAATCTTTCTATCAGGAATAACAGAGGAAGAGCGGCAGTTTCTGGCTCCTCCAAT
GCTGAAGTTCACCAGAAGCCTGTCCATGCCGGACACCTCTGAGGACATCCCCCCTCCACCGCAGTCTGTG
CCCCCGTCCCCACCACCACCTTCCCCAACCACTTACAACTGCCCCAAGTCCCCAACTCCAAGAGTCTACG
GGACGATTAAGCCTGCGTTCAATCAGAATTCTGCCGCCAAGGTGTCCCCCGCCACCAGGTCCGACACCGT
GGCCACCATGATGAGGGAGAAGGGGATGTACTTCAGGAGAGAGCTGGACCGCTACTCCTTGGACTCTGAA
GACCTCTACAGTCGGAATGCCGGCCCGCAAGCCAACTTCCGCAACAAGAGAGGCCAGATGCCAGAAAACC
CATACTCAGAGGTGGGGAAGATCGCCAGCAAAGCCGTCTACGTCCCCGCCAAGCCCGCCAGGCGGAAGGG
GATGCTGGTGAAGCAGTCCAACGTGGAGGACAGCCCCGAGAAGACGTGCTCCATCCCTATCCCGACCATC
ATCGTGAAGGAGCCGTCCACCAGCAGCAGCGGCAAGAGCAGCCAGGTAAGTATCAAGGTTACAAGACAGG
TTTAAGGAGACCAATAAGCTATTATTCGTATAGGATACTTTATACGAAGTTATTAAGTTATGGAGACCGG
TGTGGCACGTGCGGACCGAGCGGCCGCAGGAACCCCTAGTGATGGAGTTGGCCACTCCCTCTCTGCGCGC
TCGCTCGCTCACTGAGGCCGGGCGACCAAAGGTCGCCCGACGCCCGGGCTTTGCCCGGGCGGCCTCAGTG
AGCGAGCGAGCGCGCAGCTGCCTGCAGGGGCGCCTGATGCGGTATTTTCTCCTTACGCATCTGTGCGGTA
TTTCACACCGCATA
[95 nt withheld, positions 4215-4309]
T
[46 nt withheld, positions 4311-4356]
C
[141 nt withheld, positions 4358-4498]
CCTTTGACGTTGGAGTCCACGTTCTTT
[37 nt withheld, positions 4526-4562]
ACTCTATCTCGGGCTATTCTTTTGATTTATAAGGGATTTTGCCGATTTCGGTCTATTGGTTAAAAAATGA
GCTGATTTAACAAAAATTTAACGCGAATTTTAACAAAATATTAACGTTTACAATTTTATGGTGCACTCTC
AGTACAATCTGCTCTGATGCCGCATAGTTAAGCCAGCCCCGACACCCGCCAACACCCGCTGACGCGCCCT
GACGGGCTTGTCTGCTCCCGGCATCCGCTTACAGACAAGCTGTGACCGTCTCCGGGAGCTGCATGTGTCA
GAGGTTTTCACCGTCATCACCGAAACGCGCGAGACGAAAGGGCCTCGTGATACGCCTATTTTTATAGGTT
AATGTCATGATAATAATGGTTTCTTAGACGTCAGGTGGCACTTTTCGGGGAAATGTGCGCGGAACCCCTA
TTTGTTTATTTTTCTAAATACATTCAAATATGTATCCGCTCATGAGACAATAACCCTGATAAATGCTTCA
ATAATATTGAAAAAGGAAGAGTATGAGTATTCAACATTTCCGTGTCGCCCTTATTCCCTTTTTTGCGGCA
TTTTGCCTTCCTGTTTTTGCTCACCCAGAAACGCTGGTGAAAGTAAAAGATGCTGAAGATCAGTTGGGTG
CACGAGTGGGTTACATCGAACTGGATCTCAACAGCGGTAAGATCCTTGAGAGTTTTCGCCCCGAAGAACG
TTTTCCAATGATGAGCACTTTTAAAGTTCTGCTATGTGGCGCGGTATTATCCCGTATTGACGCCGGGCAA
GAGCAACTCGGTCGCCGCATACACTATTCTCAGAATGACTTGGTTGAGTACTCACCAGTCACAGAAAAGC
ATCTTACGGATGGCATGACAGTAAGAGAATTATGCAGTGCTGCCATAACCATGAGTGATAACACTGCGGC
CAACTTACTTCTGACAACGATCGGAGGACCGAAGGAGCTAACCGCTTTTTTGCACAACATGGGGGATCAT
GTAACTCGCCTTGATCGTTGGGAACCGGAGCTGAATGAAGCCATACCAAACGACGAGCGTGACACCACGA
TGCCTGTAGCAATGGCAACAACGTTGCGCAAACTATTAACTGGCGAACTACTTACTCTAGCTTCCCGGCA
ACAATTAATAGACTGGATGGAGGCGGATAAAGTTGCAGGACCACTTCTGCGCTCGGCCCTTCCGGCTGGC
TGGTTTATTGCTGATAAATCTGGAGCCGGTGAGCGTGGGTCTCGCGGTATCATTGCAGCACTGGGGCCAG
ATGGTAAGCCCTCCCGTATCGTAGTTATCTACACGACGGGGAGTCAGGCAACTATGGATGAACGAAATAG
ACAGATCGCTGAGATAGGTGCCTCACTGATTAAGCATTGGTAACTGTCAGACCAAGTTTACTCATATATA
CTTTAGATTGATTTAAAACTTCATTTTTAATTTAAAAGGATCTAGGTGAAGATCCTTTTTGATAATCTCA
TGACCAAAATCCCTTAACGTGAGTTTTCGTTCCACTGAGCGTCAGACCCCGTAGAAAAGATCAAAGGATC
TTCTTGAGATCCTTTTTTTCTGCGCGTAATCTGCTGCTTGCAAACAAAAAAACCACCGCTACCAGCGGTG
GTTTGTTTGCCGGATCAAGAGCTACCAACTCTTTTTCCGAAGGTAACTGGCTTCAGCAGAGCGCAGATAC
CAAATACTGTTCTTCTAGTGTAGCCGTAGTTAGGCCACCACTTCAAGAACTCTGTAGCACCGCCTACATA
CCTCGCTCTGCTAATCCTGTTACCAGTGGCTGCTGCCAGTGGCGATAAGTCGTGTCTTACCGGGTTGGAC
TCAAGACGATAGTTACCGGATAAGGCGCAGCGGTCGGGCTGAACGGGGGGTTCGTGCACACAGCCCAGCT
TGGAGCGAACGACCTACACCGAACTGAGATACCTACAGCGTGAGCTATGAGAAAGCGCCACGCTTCCCGA
AGGGAGAAAGGCGGACAGGTATCCGGTAAGCGGCAGGGTCGGAACAGGAGAGCGCACGAGGGAGCTTCCA
GGGGGAAACGCCTGGTATCTTTATAGTCCTGTCGGGTTTCGCCACCTCTGACTTGAGCGTCGATTTTTGT
GATGCTCGTCAGGGGGGCGGAGCCTATGGAAAAACGCCAGCAACGCGGCCTTTTTACGGTTCCTGGCCTT
TTGCTGGCCTTTTGCTCACATGT
